Addgene plasmid #62219: Nxph4-2A-CreERT2 Targeting Vector
Purpose: Targets CreERT2 to the mouse Nxph4 stop codon
Depositing lab: Hongkui Zeng. Depositing organization: Allen Institute. Publication: Anatomical characterization of Cre driver mice for neural circuit mapping and manipulation. Harris JA, Hirokawa KE, Sorensen SA, Gu H, Mills M, Ng LL, Bohn P, Mortrud M, Ouellette B, Kidney J, Smith KA, Dang C, Sunkin S, Bernard A, Oh SW, Madisen L, Zeng H. Front Neural Circuits. 2014 Jul 10;8:76. doi: 10.3389/fncir.2014.00076. eCollection 2014. PubMed 25071457.
Backbone
  Vector backbone: pBluescriptII SK+
  Backbone manufacturer: Stratagene
  Backbone size w/o insert (bp): 2850
  Total vector size (bp): 19650
  Vector type: Mammalian Expression, Mouse Targeting, Cre/Lox
  Selectable markers: Neomycin (select with G418)
Growth in bacteria
  Bacterial resistance: Kanamycin, 25 μg/mL
  Growth temperature: 30°C
  Growth strain: Stbl2
  Growth instructions: Grow on 15 ug/ml Kanamaycin
  Copy number: High Copy
Gene/Insert
  Gene/Insert name: Nxph4-2A-CreERT2 (alt name: neurexophilin 4)
  Species: M. musculus (mouse); Bacteriophage
  Insert size (bp): 16800
  Entrez Gene: Nxph4 (a.k.a. 1110036M10Rik, AI851051)
  Promoter: Mouse Nxph4
  Cloning method: Ligation Independent Cloning
  Sequencing primers: 5′ TCTTCGCTATTACGCCAGCT; 3′ AACAGCTATGACCATG
Terms and licenses: Academic/Nonprofit Terms; Industry Terms: Not Available to Industry
How to cite: Nxph4-2A-CreERT2 Targeting Vector was a gift from Hongkui Zeng (Addgene plasmid # 62219 ; http://n2t.net/addgene:62219 ; RRID:Addgene_62219)
