[The description below was written by a language model from this plasmid's Addgene catalogue record.]
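Description:
Nxph4-2A-CreERT2 Targeting Vector is a mouse gene-targeting construct of about 19.65 kb, built on the high-copy pBluescriptII SK+ backbone (about 2.85 kb). It is designed to knock a tamoxifen-inducible Cre recombinase into the endogenous neurexophilin 4 (Nxph4) locus by homologous recombination. It is propagated in bacteria under kanamycin selection. Neomycin resistance (G418) is the recorded marker for selecting mammalian cells, presumably correctly targeted embryonic stem cells, although the record does not say so. No feature table is provided. The positions and lengths of the homology arms, the promoter driving the neomycin cassette, and any flanking recombinase sites or negative-selection marker are therefore not stated.

The insert of about 16.8 kb combines mouse Nxph4 genomic sequence with a bacteriophage-derived Cre coding sequence and places a 2A-CreERT2 cassette at the Nxph4 stop codon. With this arrangement, the native Nxph4 promoter and regulatory elements are intended to transcribe a single mRNA. The 2A peptide causes ribosomal skipping during translation, so Nxph4 and CreERT2 are produced as separate proteins and the endogenous gene product is largely preserved. CreERT2 is Cre fused to a mutated estrogen receptor ligand-binding domain. This domain keeps the recombinase inactive in the cytoplasm until tamoxifen or its metabolite is supplied, which gives temporal control over loxP recombination.

The vector is used to generate knock-in Cre driver mice in which inducible recombinase activity follows the Nxph4 expression pattern. When crossed to floxed reporter or effector lines, such mice allow Nxph4-expressing cell populations to be labelled and manipulated for neural circuit mapping.
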