>Addgene plasmid #62219 | Nxph4-2A-CreERT2 Targeting Vector | addgene partial sequence | sequence record 108238 | M13pUC-Rev 5'-AGCGGATAACAATTTCACACAGG-3'
AGCGCGCAATTAACCCTCACTAAAGGGGACAAAAGCTGGAGCTCCACCGCGGTGTTAATTAAGTTTAAAC
GTCGAGACGCGTGCGGCCGCCTCGAGTGGTGTTCCCTGCGCGCACCGTAGCTCGCGCTCTTTGACCCATA
TCCTCACGTCCTACCTCTGAGGCGATGAGCTCCAGGCCGCGACACTGTCTGTCCTTCTCCCTCTGCAGAA
GCTCCCACATCTCAGGGTCACTGTCTGATAAACTCTCCTGGCCCGTCCAACCTCCAGCTGCTTCCCCAGC
CTGCGTCTGGGCCACCTTGCTGTGCTGGGCCCGGGCAGCCATGCAGACCAGCTGACCACATCTCTGCAGA
GGCTCAGGGCAGAAAGGCCAGGGTTAATTAAAAATTGTCCAGATCTCTTCTCCCAGCTGCCCTCAGTCAT
GGGTACAGATCGAGCCCTCTGGCTAAGTACGCAGCCTGGTCCGGCCAGCAGTCAGTGCTCTCTACCCCCA
CTTTCATCTTGAATAGCAAGTTCTAGAGTCAAAGGTTCAGATCATTATCCAAAGGGCAGTTTTGGTCAAC
TCTAACACAACGCATCCCTAATCACCCTGAGTGACTCTGCAAAGTCACAGAGCAAAGCTTGTGCCCCAGA
AGCCCATGTCCCTCCAATTCAGGTGAGAGACACTGCGATTCCAGAGTCTCCCCACACACAGGAACAAAAT
GACCATCCTAAGGTCCTGGCTGCTCTTGTGGGGGACAGCGGTTCATCTTCCAGCACCCACAAAACAGCTA
ACAACCATCTGTAACTCCAGTTCCAAGAGATCTGATGCCCTCCTCTGACCTCTGTGGGTACCCAGGCATG
CACGCAGTGCACACACAGTGCAGTTAA
