>Addgene plasmid #62219 | Nxph4-2A-CreERT2 Targeting Vector | addgene partial sequence | sequence record 108483 | CRE-R 5'-gcaaacggacagaagcattt-3'
ACATGTCCATCAGGTTCTTGCGAACCTCATCACTCGTTGCATCGACCGGTAATGCAGGCAAATTTTGGTG
TACGGTCAGTAAATTGGACATTGAGCCTGGGGCAGGGCCGGGATTCTCTTCCACGTCTCCGCATGTCAGA
AGACTTCCTCTGCCCTCGCCGCTTCCTCCAAAGTAGGGGTGCTCACTCTGGAAGTTATAGTCTGGGCACA
CCTTCTGCACCAGTTTGTAGTCAAAACTGAGGAAGGAGACGAAGATACAGATGACTTTGAAGGGCTTGGC
GCAGAGCCAGGCGGCCTGGCTCTGCGTGTGCTCGGTGAAGCACACCTGCGACGGGTCGTACAGGCACGGG
CGGTGCTTGCGAGCGCGGTTTGTCTTCTCATATTCCACGTGGCAATTAAAAGCGCGCGACTCTTTGGCCC
CAGGAACTCCTAGCGCGCTTCCGAGTGGGCCGGCAAGTGCGCCCCCAAGGTTGCTCCCCAGCCCCTGCCC
CGCCATCCCCAGAGGGGGCCCCAATCCAGGAAGCACCCCTTCAAGTGCCAGCGTGGACTGTAGAGGGTGG
GAGGCAGGCCCAGGCAACCAGACGCCCCCGAACTCCACACGCTTGGAGGGCGGCACGATACTGACGCTTA
GGTTACCCAGGCTGGACGAATTGTGACGGAAGTACACACTGAAGGTACCGTTCACATGGTCCACGATCTT
GCCGGTCACCAACAGCGAGAACTTGAGGGTATGCACACGAAAGTAAAAGTCCCCCCAGCCGAAAATCTTC
TTGGCTCGGGCCGCTTTAATGGATGGCTTCCTCTTGGTGCGCGGCACGGACGG
